>Addgene plasmid #91778 | pGP-CMV-GCaMP6-210 | depositor full sequence | sequence record 176413 | pGP-CMV-GCaMP6-210 sequence 5308 bps
TAGTTATTAATAGTAATCAATTACGGGGTCATTAGTTCATAGCCCATATATGGAGTTCCGCGTTACATAA
CTTACGGTAAATGGCCCGCCTGGCTGACCGCCCAACGACCCCCGCCCATTGACGTCAATAATGACGTATG
TTCCCATAGTAACGCCAATAGGGACTTTCCATTGACGTCAATGGGTGGAGTATTTACGGTAAACTGCCCA
CTTGGCAGTACATCAAGTGTATCATATGCCAAGTACGCCCCCTATTGACGTCAATGACGGTAAATGGCCC
GCCTGGCATTATGCCCAGTACATGACCTTATGGGACTTTCCTACTTGGCAGTACATCTACGTATTAGTCA
TCGCTATTACCATGGTGATGCGGTTTTGGCAGTACATCAATGGGCGTGGATAGCGGTTTGACTCACGGGG
ATTTCCAAGTCTCCACCCCATTGACGTCAATGGGAGTTTGTTTTGGCACCAAAATCAACGGGACTTTCCA
AAATGTCGTAACAACTCCGCCCCATTGACGCAAATGGGCGGTAGGCGTGTACGGTGGGAGGTCTATATAA
GCAGAGCTGGTTTAGTGAACCGTCAGATCCGCTAGCGCTACCGGACTCAGATCTCGCCACCATGGGTTCT
CATCATCATCATCATCATGGTATGGCTAGCATGACTGGTGGACAGCAAATGGGTCGGGATCTGTACGACG
ATGACGATAAGGATCTCGCCACCATGGTCGACTCATCACGTCGTAAGTGGAATAAGACAGGTCACGCAGT
CAGAGCTATAGGTCGGCTGAGCTCACTCGAGAACGTCTATATCAAGGCCGACAAGCAGAAGAACGGCATC
AAGGCGAACTTCCACATCCGCCACAACATCGAGGACGGCGGCGTGCAGCTCGCCTACCACTACCAGCAGA
ACACCCCCATCGGCGACGGCCCCGTGCTGCTGCCCGACAACCACTACCTGAGCGTGCAGTCCAAACTTTC
GAAAGACCCCAACGAGAAGCGCGATCACATGGTCCTGCTGGAGTTCGTGACCGCCGCCGGGATCACTCTC
GGCATGGACGAGCTGTACAAGGGCGGTACCGGAGGGAGCATGGTGAGCAAGGGCGAGGAGCTGTTCACCG
GGGTGGTGCCCATCCTGGTCGAGCTGGACGGCGACGTAAACGGCCACAAGTTCAGCGTGTCCGGCGAGGG
TGAGGGCGATGCCACCTACGGCAAGCTGACCCTGAAGTTCATCTGCACCACCGGCAAGCTGCCCGTGCCC
TGGCCCACCCTCGTGACCACCCTGACCTACGGCGTGCAGTGCTTCAGCCGCTACCCCGACCACATGAAGC
AGCACGACTTCTTCAAGTCCGCCATGCCCGAAGGCTACATCCAGGAGCGCACCATCTTCTTCAAGGACGA
CGGCAACTACAAGACCCGCGCCGAGGTGAAGTTCGAGGGCGACACCCTGGTGAACCGCATCGAGCTGAAG
GGCATCGACTTCAAGGAGGACGGCAACATCCTGGGGCACAAGCTGGAGTACAACCTGCCGGACCAACTGA
CTGAAGAGCAGATCGCAGAATTTAAAGAGGAATTCTCCCTATTTGACAAGGGCGGGGATGGGACAATAAC
AACCAAGGAGCTGGGGACGGTGATGCGGTCTCTGGGGCAGAACCCCACAGAAGCAGAGCTGCAGGACATG
ATCAATGAAGTAGATGCCGGCGGTGACGGCACAATCGACTTCCCTGAGTTCCTGACAATGATGGCAAGAA
AAATGAAATACAGGGACACGGAAGAAGAAATTAGAGAAGCGTTCGGTGTGTTTGATAAGGGTGGCAATGG
CTACATCAGTGCAGCAGAGCTTCGCCACGTGATGACAAACCTTGGAGAGAAGTTAACAGATGAAGAGGTT
GATGAAATGATCAGGGAAGCAGACATCGATGGGGATGGTCAGGTAAACTACGAAGAGTTTGTACAAATGA
TGACAGCGAAGTGAGCGGCCGCGACTCTAGATCATAATCAGCCATACCACATTTGTAGAGGTTTTACTTG
CTTTAAAAAACCTCCCACACCTCCCCCTGAACCTGAAACATAAAATGAATGCAATTGTTGTTGTTAACTT
GTTTATTGCAGCTTATAATGGTTACAAATAAAGCAATAGCATCACAAATTTCACAAATAAAGCATTTTTT
TCACTGCATTCTAGTTGTGGTTTGTCCAAACTCATCAATGTATCTTAAGGCGTAAATTGTAAGCGTTAAT
ATTTTGTTAAAATTCGCGTTAAATTTTTGTTAAATCAGCTCATTTTTTAACCAATAGGCCGAAATCGGCA
AAATCCCTTATAAATCAAAAGAATAGACCGAGATAGGGT
[37 nt withheld, positions 2350-2386]
AAAGAACGTGGACTCCAACGTCAAAGG
[49 nt withheld, positions 2414-2462]
T
[91 nt withheld, positions 2464-2554]
G
[124 nt withheld, positions 2556-2679]
CAGGTGGCACTTTTCGGGGAAATGTGCGCGGAACCCCTATTTGTTTATTTTTCTAAATACATTCAAATAT
GTATCCGCTCATGAGACAATAACCCTGATAAATGCTTCAATAATATTGAAAAAGGAAGAGTCCTGAGGCG
GAAAGAACCAGCTGTGGAATGTGTGTCAGTTAGGGTGTGGAAAGTCCCCAGGCTCCCCAGCAGGCAGAAG
TATGCAAAGCATGCATCTCAATTAGTCAGCAACCAGGTGTGGAAAGTCCCCAGGCTCCCCAGCAGGCAGA
AGTATGCAAAGCATGCATCTCAATTAGTCAGCAACCATAGTCCCGCCCCTAACTCCGCCCATCCCGCCCC
TAACTCCGCCCAGTTCCGCCCATTCTCCGCCCCATGGCTGACTAATTTTTTTTATTTATGCAGAGGCCGA
GGCCGCCTCGGCCTCTGAGCTATTCCAGAAGTAGTGAGGAGGCTTTTTTGGAGGCCTAGGCTTTTGCAAA
GATCGATCAAGAGACAGGATGAGGATCGTTTCGCATGATTGAACAAGATGGATTGCACGCAGGTTCTCCG
GCCGCTTGGGTGGAGAGGCTATTCGGCTATGACTGGGCACAACAGACAATCGGCTGCTCTGATGCCGCCG
TGTTCCGGCTGTCAGCGCAGGGGCGCCCGGTTCTTTTTGTCAAGACCGACCTGTCCGGTGCCCTGAATGA
ACTGCAAGACGAGGCAGCGCGGCTATCGTGGCTGGCCACGACGGGCGTTCCTTGCGCAGCTGTGCTCGAC
GTTGTCACTGAAGCGGGAAGGGACTGGCTGCTATTGGGCGAAGTGCCGGGGCAGGATCTCCTGTCATCTC
ACCTTGCTCCTGCCGAGAAAGTATCCATCATGGCTGATGCAATGCGGCGGCTGCATACGCTTGATCCGGC
TACCTGCCCATTCGACCACCAAGCGAAACATCGCATCGAGCGAGCACGTACTCGGATGGAAGCCGGTCTT
GTCGATCAGGATGATCTGGACGAAGAGCATCAGGGGCTCGCGCCAGCCGAACTGTTCGCCAGGCTCAAGG
CGAGCATGCCCGACGGCGAGGATCTCGTCGTGACCCATGGCGATGCCTGCTTGCCGAATATCATGGTGGA
AAATGGCCGCTTTTCTGGATTCATCGACTGTGGCCGGCTGGGTGTGGCGGACCGCTATCAGGACATAGCG
TTGGCTACCCGTGATATTGCTGAAGAGCTTGGCGGCGAATGGGCTGACCGCTTCCTCGTGCTTTACGGTA
TCGCCGCTCCCGATTCGCAGCGCATCGCCTTCTATCGCCTTCTTGACGAGTTCTTCTGAGCGGGACTCTG
GGGTTCGAAATGACCGACCAAGCGACGCCCAACCTGCCATCACGAGATTTCGATTCCACCGCCGCCTTCT
ATGAAAGGTTGGGCTTCGGAATCGTTTTCCGGGACGCCGGCTGGATGATCCTCCAGCGCGGGGATCTCAT
GCTGGAGTTCTTCGCCCACCCTAGGGGGAGGCTAACTGAAACACGGAAGGAGACAATACCGGAAGGAACC
CGCGCTATGACGGCAATAAAAAGACAGAATAAAACGCACGGTGTTGGGTCGTTTGTTCATAAACGCGGGG
TTCGGTCCCAGGGCTGGCACTCTGTCGATACCCCACCGAGACCCCATTGGGGCCAATACGCCCGCGTTTC
TTCCTTTTCCCCACCCCACCCCCCAAGTTCGGGTGAAGGCCCAGGGCTCGCAGCCAACGTCGGGGCGGCA
GGCCCTGCCATAGCCTCAGGTTACTCATATATACTTTAGATTGATTTAAAACTTCATTTTTAATTTAAAA
GGATCTAGGTGAAGATCCTTTTTGATAATCTCATGACCAAAATCCCTTAACGTGAGTTTTCGTTCCACTG
AGCGTCAGACCCCGTAGAAAAGATCAAAGGATCTTCTTGAGATCCTTTTTTTCTGCGCGTAATCTGCTGC
TTGCAAACAAAAAAACCACCGCTACCAGCGGTGGTTTGTTTGCCGGATCAAGAGCTACCAACTCTTTTTC
CGAAGGTAACTGGCTTCAGCAGAGCGCAGATACCAAATACTGTCCTTCTAGTGTAGCCGTAGTTAGGCCA
CCACTTCAAGAACTCTGTAGCACCGCCTACATACCTCGCTCTGCTAATCCTGTTACCAGTGGCTGCTGCC
AGTGGCGATAAGTCGTGTCTTACCGGGTTGGACTCAAGACGATAGTTACCGGATAAGGCGCAGCGGTCGG
GCTGAACGGGGGGTTCGTGCACACAGCCCAGCTTGGAGCGAACGACCTACACCGAACTGAGATACCTACA
GCGTGAGCTATGAGAAAGCGCCACGCTTCCCGAAGGGAGAAAGGCGGACAGGTATCCGGTAAGCGGCAGG
GTCGGAACAGGAGAGCGCACGAGGGAGCTTCCAGGGGGAAACGCCTGGTATCTTTATAGTCCTGTCGGGT
TTCGCCACCTCTGACTTGAGCGTCGATTTTTGTGATGCTCGTCAGGGGGGCGGAGCCTATGGAAAAACGC
CAGCAACGCGGCCTTTTTACGGTTCCTGGCCTTTTGCTGGCCTTTTGCTCACATGTTCTTTCCTGCGTTA
TCCCCTGATTCTGTGGATAACCGTATTACCGCCATGCAT
Features (pLannotate 1.2.2; 14 found; start..end, strand, type, name):
     61..364     +  enhancer       CMV enhancer: human cytomegalovirus immediate early enhancer
    365..568     +  promoter       CMV promoter: human cytomegalovirus (CMV) immediate early promoter
    591..616     +  misc_feature   MCS (fragment): multiple cloning site
    622..1974    +  CDS            GCaMP6f: improved fluorescent protein-based calcium sensor (Chen et al., 2013)
   1990..2073    +  CDS            large T antigen (fragment): large T antigen from SV40 (simian virus 40)
   2096..2217    +  polyA_signal   SV40 poly(A) signal: SV40 polyadenylation signal
   2251..2679    -  rep_origin     f1 ori (sequence partly withheld): f1 bacteriophage origin of replication; arrow indicates direction of (+) strand synthesis
   2706..2810    +  promoter       AmpR promoter: bla
   2812..3169    +  promoter       SV40 promoter: SV40 enhancer and early promoter
   3204..3998    +  CDS            NeoR/KanR: aminoglycoside phosphotransferase from Tn5; aph(3')-II (or nptII); confers resistance to neomycin, kanamycin, and G418 (Geneticin®)
   4019..4171    +  CDS            ble (fragment): BLE_KLEPN - Experimental evidence at protein level: Swiss-Prot protein existence level 1. Binding protein with a strong affinity to the bleomycin family of antibiotics. Binds to CL990; an antimitotic-antibiotic compound. From Klebsiella pneumoniae.
   4230..4277    +  polyA_signal   HSV TK poly(A) signal: herpes simplex virus thymidine kinase polyadenylation signal (Cole and Stacy, 1985)
   4368..4384    -  polyA_signal   bGH poly(A) signal (fragment): bovine growth hormone polyadenylation signal
   4606..5194    +  rep_origin     ori: high-copy-number ColE1/pMB1/pBR322/pUC origin of replication
