>Addgene plasmid #91778 | pGP-CMV-GCaMP6-210 | addgene full sequence | sequence record 178989 | Addgene NGS Result
TAGTTATTAATAGTAATCAATTACGGGGTCATTAGTTCATAGCCCATATATGGAGTTCCGCGTTACATAA
CTTACGGTAAATGGCCCGCCTGGCTGACCGCCCAACGACCCCCGCCCATTGACGTCAATAATGACGTATG
TTCCCATAGTAACGCCAATAGGGACTTTCCATTGACGTCAATGGGTGGAGTATTTACGGTAAACTGCCCA
CTTGGCAGTACATCAAGTGTATCATATGCCAAGTACGCCCCCTATTGACGTCAATGACGGTAAATGGCCC
GCCTGGCATTATGCCCAGTACATGACCTTATGGGACTTTCCTACTTGGCAGTACATCTACGTATTAGTCA
TCGCTATTACCATGGTGATGCGGTTTTGGCAGTACATCAATGGGCGTGGATAGCGGTTTGACTCACGGGG
ATTTCCAAGTCTCCACCCCATTGACGTCAATGGGAGTTTGTTTTGGCACCAAAATCAACGGGACTTTCCA
AAATGTCGTAACAACTCCGCCCCATTGACGCAAATGGGCGGTAGGCGTGTACGGTGGGAGGTCTATATAA
GCAGAGCTGGTTTAGTGAACCGTCAGATCCGCTAGCGCTACCGGACTCAGATCTCGCCACCATGGGTTCT
CATCATCATCATCATCATGGTATGGCTAGCATGACTGGTGGACAGCAAATGGGTCGGGATCTGTACGACG
ATGACGATAAGGATCTCGCCACCATGGTCGACTCATCACGTCGTAAGTGGAATAAGACAGGTCACGCAGT
CAGAGCTATAGGTCGGCTGAGCTCACTCGAGAACGTCTATATCAAGGCCGACAAGCAGAAGAACGGCATC
AAGGCGAACTTCCACATCCGCCACAACATCGAGGACGGCGGCGTGCAGCTCGCCTACCACTACCAGCAGA
ACACCCCCATCGGCGACGGCCCCGTGCTGCTGCCCGACAACCACTACCTGAGCGTGCAGTCCAAACTTTC
GAAAGACCCCAACGAGAAGCGCGATCACATGGTCCTGCTGGAGTTCGTGACCGCCGCCGGGATCACTCTC
GGCATGGACGAGCTGTACAAGGGCGGTACCGGAGGGAGCATGGTGAGCAAGGGCGAGGAGCTGTTCACCG
GGGTGGTGCCCATCCTGGTCGAGCTGGACGGCGACGTAAACGGCCACAAGTTCAGCGTGTCCGGCGAGGG
TGAGGGCGATGCCACCTACGGCAAGCTGACCCTGAAGTTCATCTGCACCACCGGCAAGCTGCCCGTGCCC
TGGCCCACCCTCGTGACCACCCTGACCTACGGCGTGCAGTGCTTCAGCCGCTACCCCGACCACATGAAGC
AGCACGACTTCTTCAAGTCCGCCATGCCCGAAGGCTACATCCAGGAGCGCACCATCTTCTTCAAGGACGA
CGGCAACTACAAGACCCGCGCCGAGGTGAAGTTCGAGGGCGACACCCTGGTGAACCGCATCGAGCTGAAG
GGCATCGACTTCAAGGAGGACGGCAACATCCTGGGGCACAAGCTGGAGTACAACCTGCCGGACCAACTGA
CTGAAGAGCAGATCGCAGAATTTAAAGAGGAATTCTCCCTATTTGACAAGGGCGGGGATGGGACAATAAC
AACCAAGGAGCTGGGGACGGTGATGCGGTCTCTGGGGCAGAACCCCACAGAAGCAGAGCTGCAGGACATG
ATCAATGAAGTAGATGCCGGCGGTGACGGCACAATCGACTTCCCTGAGTTCCTGACAATGATGGCAAGAA
AAATGAAATACAGGGACACGGAAGAAGAAATTAGAGAAGCGTTCGGTGTGTTTGATAAGGGTGGCAATGG
CTACATCAGTGCAGCAGAGCTTCGCCACGTGATGACAAACCTTGGAGAGAAGTTAACAGATGAAGAGGTT
GATGAAATGATCAGGGAAGCAGACATCGATGGGGATGGTCAGGTAAACTACGAAGAGTTTGTACAAATGA
TGACAGCGAAGTGAGCGGCCGCGACTCTAGATCATAATCAGCCATACCACATTTGTAGAGGTTTTACTTG
CTTTAAAAAACCTCCCACACCTCCCCCTGAACCTGAAACATAAAATGAATGCAATTGTTGTTGTTAACTT
GTTTATTGCAGCTTATAATGGTTACAAATAAAGCAATAGCATCACAAATTTCACAAATAAAGCATTTTTT
TCACTGCATTCTAGTTGTGGTTTGTCCAAACTCATCAATGTATCTTAAGGCGTAAATTGTAAGCGTTAAT
ATTTTGTTAAAATTCGCGTTAAATTTTTGTTAAATCAGCTCATTTTTTAACCAATAGGCCGAAATCGGCA
AAATCCCTTATAAATCAAAAGAATAGACCGAGATAGGGT
[37 nt withheld, positions 2350-2386]
AAAGAACGTGGACTCCAACGTCAAAGG
[49 nt withheld, positions 2414-2462]
T
[91 nt withheld, positions 2464-2554]
G
[124 nt withheld, positions 2556-2679]
CAGGTGGCACTTTTCGGGGAAATGTGCGCGGAACCCCTATTTGTTTATTTTTCTAAATACATTCAAATAT
GTATCCGCTCATGAGACAATAACCCTGATAAATGCTTCAATAATATTGAAAAAGGAAGAGTCCTGAGGCG
GAAAGAACCAGCTGTGGAATGTGTGTCAGTTAGGGTGTGGAAAGTCCCCAGGCTCCCCAGCAGGCAGAAG
TATGCAAAGCATGCATCTCAATTAGTCAGCAACCAGGTGTGGAAAGTCCCCAGGCTCCCCAGCAGGCAGA
AGTATGCAAAGCATGCATCTCAATTAGTCAGCAACCATAGTCCCGCCCCTAACTCCGCCCATCCCGCCCC
TAACTCCGCCCAGTTCCGCCCATTCTCCGCCCCATGGCTGACTAATTTTTTTTATTTATGCAGAGGCCGA
GGCCGCCTCGGCCTCTGAGCTATTCCAGAAGTAGTGAGGAGGCTTTTTTGGAGGCCTAGGCTTTTGCAAA
GATCGATCAAGAGACAGGATGAGGATCGTTTCGCATGATTGAACAAGATGGATTGCACGCAGGTTCTCCG
GCCGCTTGGGTGGAGAGGCTATTCGGCTATGACTGGGCACAACAGACAATCGGCTGCTCTGATGCCGCCG
TGTTCCGGCTGTCAGCGCAGGGGCGCCCGGTTCTTTTTGTCAAGACCGACCTGTCCGGTGCCCTGAATGA
ACTGCAAGACGAGGCAGCGCGGCTATCGTGGCTGGCCACGACGGGCGTTCCTTGCGCAGCTGTGCTCGAC
GTTGTCACTGAAGCGGGAAGGGACTGGCTGCTATTGGGCGAAGTGCCGGGGCAGGATCTCCTGTCATCTC
ACCTTGCTCCTGCCGAGAAAGTATCCATCATGGCTGATGCAATGCGGCGGCTGCATACGCTTGATCCGGC
TACCTGCCCATTCGACCACCAAGCGAAACATCGCATCGAGCGAGCACGTACTCGGATGGAAGCCGGTCTT
GTCGATCAGGATGATCTGGACGAAGAGCATCAGGGGCTCGCGCCAGCCGAACTGTTCGCCAGGCTCAAGG
CGAGCATGCCCGACGGCGAGGATCTCGTCGTGACCCATGGCGATGCCTGCTTGCCGAATATCATGGTGGA
AAATGGCCGCTTTTCTGGATTCATCGACTGTGGCCGGCTGGGTGTGGCGGACCGCTATCAGGACATAGCG
TTGGCTACCCGTGATATTGCTGAAGAGCTTGGCGGCGAATGGGCTGACCGCTTCCTCGTGCTTTACGGTA
TCGCCGCTCCCGATTCGCAGCGCATCGCCTTCTATCGCCTTCTTGACGAGTTCTTCTGAGCGGGACTCTG
GGGTTCGAAATGACCGACCAAGCGACGCCCAACCTGCCATCACGAGATTTCGATTCCACCGCCGCCTTCT
ATGAAAGGTTGGGCTTCGGAATCGTTTTCCGGGACGCCGGCTGGATGATCCTCCAGCGCGGGGATCTCAT
GCTGGAGTTCTTCGCCCACCCTAGGGGGAGGCTAACTGAAACACGGAAGGAGACAATACCGGAAGGAACC
CGCGCTATGACGGCAATAAAAAGACAGAATAAAACGCACGGTGTTGGGTCGTTTGTTCATAAACGCGGGG
TTCGGTCCCAGGGCTGGCACTCTGTCGATACCCCACCGAGACCCCATTGGGGCCAATACGCCCGCGTTTC
TTCCTTTTCCCCACCCCACCCCCCAAGTTCGGGTGAAGGCCCAGGGCTCGCAGCCAACGTCGGGGCGGCA
GGCCCTGCCATAGCCTCAGGTTACTCATATATACTTTAGATTGATTTAAAACTTCATTTTTAATTTAAAA
GGATCTAGGTGAAGATCCTTTTTGATAATCTCATGACCAAAATCCCTTAACGTGAGTTTTCGTTCCACTG
AGCGTCAGACCCCGTAGAAAAGATCAAAGGATCTTCTTGAGATCCTTTTTTTCTGCGCGTAATCTGCTGC
TTGCAAACAAAAAAACCACCGCTACCAGCGGTGGTTTGTTTGCCGGATCAAGAGCTACCAACTCTTTTTC
CGAAGGTAACTGGCTTCAGCAGAGCGCAGATACCAAATACTGTTCTTCTAGTGTAGCCGTAGTTAGGCCA
CCACTTCAAGAACTCTGTAGCACCGCCTACATACCTCGCTCTGCTAATCCTGTTACCAGTGGCTGCTGCC
AGTGGCGATAAGTCGTGTCTTACCGGGTTGGACTCAAGACGATAGTTACCGGATAAGGCGCAGCGGTCGG
GCTGAACGGGGGGTTCGTGCACACAGCCCAGCTTGGAGCGAACGACCTACACCGAACTGAGATACCTACA
GCGTGAGCTATGAGAAAGCGCCACGCTTCCCGAAGGGAGAAAGGCGGACAGGTATCCGGTAAGCGGCAGG
GTCGGAACAGGAGAGCGCACGAGGGAGCTTCCAGGGGGAAACGCCTGGTATCTTTATAGTCCTGTCGGGT
TTCGCCACCTCTGACTTGAGCGTCGATTTTTGTGATGCTCGTCAGGGGGGCGGAGCCTATGGAAAAACGC
CAGCAACGCGGCCTTTTTACGGTTCCTGGCCTTTTGCTGGCCTTTTGCTCACATGTTCTTTCCTGCGTTA
TCCCCTGATTCTGTGGATAACCGTATTACCGCCATGCAT
Features (pLannotate 1.2.2; 14 found; start..end, strand, type, name):
     61..364     +  enhancer       CMV enhancer: human cytomegalovirus immediate early enhancer
    365..568     +  promoter       CMV promoter: human cytomegalovirus (CMV) immediate early promoter
    591..616     +  misc_feature   MCS (fragment): multiple cloning site
    622..1974    +  CDS            GCaMP6f: improved fluorescent protein-based calcium sensor (Chen et al., 2013)
   1990..2073    +  CDS            large T antigen (fragment): large T antigen from SV40 (simian virus 40)
   2096..2217    +  polyA_signal   SV40 poly(A) signal: SV40 polyadenylation signal
   2251..2679    -  rep_origin     f1 ori (sequence partly withheld): f1 bacteriophage origin of replication; arrow indicates direction of (+) strand synthesis
   2706..2810    +  promoter       AmpR promoter: bla
   2812..3169    +  promoter       SV40 promoter: SV40 enhancer and early promoter
   3204..3998    +  CDS            NeoR/KanR: aminoglycoside phosphotransferase from Tn5; aph(3')-II (or nptII); confers resistance to neomycin, kanamycin, and G418 (Geneticin®)
   4019..4171    +  CDS            ble (fragment): BLE_KLEPN - Experimental evidence at protein level: Swiss-Prot protein existence level 1. Binding protein with a strong affinity to the bleomycin family of antibiotics. Binds to CL990; an antimitotic-antibiotic compound. From Klebsiella pneumoniae.
   4230..4277    +  polyA_signal   HSV TK poly(A) signal: herpes simplex virus thymidine kinase polyadenylation signal (Cole and Stacy, 1985)
   4368..4384    -  polyA_signal   bGH poly(A) signal (fragment): bovine growth hormone polyadenylation signal
   4606..5194    +  rep_origin     ori: high-copy-number ColE1/pMB1/pBR322/pUC origin of replication
