[The description below was written by a language model from this plasmid's Addgene catalogue record and pLannotate feature annotations shown in this document.]
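Description:
pGP-CMV-GCaMP6-210 is a 5,308 bp mammalian expression plasmid built on the Clontech pEGFP-N1 backbone, in which a 1,353 bp calcium-sensor coding sequence sits between retained BglII and NotI sites. It replicates in E. coli at high copy from a ColE1/pUC-type origin and also carries an f1 phage origin. A single NeoR/KanR (Tn5 aminoglycoside phosphotransferase) gene serves both hosts. The bacterial bla-type promoter drives it for kanamycin selection, and the adjacent SV40 enhancer/early promoter, with an HSV TK polyadenylation signal downstream, drives it for G418 selection of transfected mammalian cells. The short ble, bGH poly(A) and SV40 large T antigen fragments called by the annotation software are most likely incidental partial matches to backbone sequence rather than functional elements.

The payload is GCaMP6-210, expressed from the human CMV immediate-early enhancer and promoter and terminated by the SV40 poly(A) signal. GCaMP sensors combine a circularly permuted GFP from A. victoria with calmodulin and a calmodulin-binding peptide, in keeping with the rat and chicken sources listed, so that calcium binding increases fluorescence. This variant is described as a GCaMP3 derivative carrying eleven point substitutions, and it is intended as a low-affinity indicator. The automated feature table labels the open reading frame GCaMP6f, which reflects its closest reference match rather than its exact identity. The protein carries N-terminal 6xHis, T7 epitope and Xpress tags for detection or purification. A low-affinity sensor suits compartments with high calcium concentrations, and the associated publication concerns calcium content of the axonal endoplasmic reticulum in nerve terminals. However, the record lists no organelle-targeting sequence on this construct.
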