Addgene plasmid #91778: pGP-CMV-GCaMP6-210
Purpose: Mammalian expression of low affinity calcium-sensing fluorescent protein
Depositing lab: Douglas Kim & GENIE Project. Depositing organization: HHMI, Janelia Research Campus. Publication: Axonal Endoplasmic Reticulum Ca2+ Content Controls Release Probability in CNS Nerve Terminals. de Juan-Sanz J, Holt GT, Schreiter ER, de Juan F, Kim DS, Ryan TA. Neuron. 2017 Jan 30. pii: S0896-6273(17)30034-X. doi: 10.1016/j.neuron.2017.01.010. PubMed 28162809.
Backbone
  Vector backbone: pEGFP-N1
  Backbone manufacturer: Clontech
  Backbone size w/o insert (bp): 3955
  Total vector size (bp): 5308
  Vector type: Mammalian Expression
  Selectable markers: Neomycin (select with G418)
Growth in bacteria
  Bacterial resistance: Kanamycin, 50 μg/mL
  Growth temperature: 37°C
  Growth strain: DH5alpha
  Copy number: High Copy
Gene/Insert
  Gene/Insert name: GCaMP6-210 (alt names: GCaMP3-K78H T302L R303P A317E D324G D360G D380Y T381R S383T R392G D397G; GCaMP3 variant 5.717)
  Species: R. norvegicus (rat), G. gallus (chicken); A. victoria
  Insert size (bp): 1353
  Promoter: CMV
  Tag / fusion protein: 6xHis (N terminal on insert); T7 epitope (N terminal on insert); Xpress tag (N terminal on insert)
  Cloning method: Restriction Enzyme; 5′ cloning site BglII (not destroyed); 3′ cloning site NotI (not destroyed)
  Sequencing primers: 5′ CMV Forward; 3′ SV40pA-R
Terms and licenses: Academic/Nonprofit Terms; Industry Terms: Not Available to Industry
How to cite: pGP-CMV-GCaMP6-210 was a gift from Douglas Kim & GENIE Project (Addgene plasmid # 91778 ; http://n2t.net/addgene:91778 ; RRID:Addgene_91778)
